>Addgene plasmid #12695 | DCT.VV.Orf7 | addgene partial sequence | sequence record 19092 | T7 5'-TAATACGACTCACTATAGGG-3'
CGGATCCAGTACCCTTCACCGAATTCCAGCTGACCACCATGGATTTAGCACGTTTGGGAAGCATGAGCTC
ATATGATTTCAGTACTGTAGTGTCAGTACTATTAGTTTCGATCAGATCAATGTCTAGATCTATAGAATCA
AAACACGATAGGTCAGAAGATAATGAATATCTGTACGCTTCTTTTTGTACTGTAACTTCTGGTTTTGTTA
GATGGTTGCATCGTGCTTTAACATCAATGGTACAAATTTTATCCTCGCTTTGTGTATCATATTCGTCTCT
AGTATAAGCAATTCCCGGGGATCCGAATAAAGGGTCAAGACAATTCTGCAGATATCCAGCACAGTGGCGG
CCGCTCGAGTCTAGAGGGCCCGCGGTTCGAAGGTAAGCCTATCCCTAACCCTCTCCTCGGTCTCGATTCT
ACGCGTACCGGTCATCATCACCATCACCATTGAGTTTAAACCCGCTGATCAGCCTCGACTGTGCCTTCTA
GTTGCCAGCCATCTGTTGTTTGCCCCTCCCCCGTGCCTTCCTTGACCCTGGAAGGTGCCACTCCCACTGT
CCTTTCCTAATAAAATGAGGAAATTGCATCGCATTGTCTGAGTAGGTGTCATTCTATTCTGGGGGGTGGG
GGGGGGGGGCAGGACAGCAAGGGGGGAGGATTG
