[The description below was written by a language model from this plasmid's Addgene catalogue record.]
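Description:
DCT.VV.Orf7 is a mammalian expression plasmid carrying a short vaccinia virus open reading frame (insert about 249 bp) in the commercial pcDNA 3.1D V5-His-TOPO backbone (about 5.5 kb without insert). It is maintained in E. coli as a high-copy plasmid under ampicillin selection, and the backbone also provides a neomycin resistance marker so that transfected mammalian cells can be selected with G418. The record gives no feature table and does not name the promoter. Vectors of the pcDNA3.1 family normally drive the insert from the CMV immediate-early promoter, with an upstream T7 promoter site, which fits the listed T7 sequencing primer. The backbone name indicates C-terminal V5 and His tags, but the record does not say whether the ORF is in frame with them. The insert is listed as flanked by intact BamHI sites on both sides.

The plasmid is one member of a library of vaccinia virus ORF clones assembled for screening, in work aimed at identifying poxvirus CD8+ T cell determinants relevant to the design and characterization of smallpox vaccines. In such a screen, individual viral ORFs are expressed in mammalian cells so that their products can be tested for recognition by T cells. The name "Orf7" is specific to this library. The corresponding ORF designations in the Copenhagen and WR strains are given only in the depositor's supplementary data, not in this record. The depositors caution that the clones were made for screening, may differ from the canonical GenBank sequence, and should be checked against the available quality-control sequencing.
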