Addgene plasmid #12695: DCT.VV.Orf7
Purpose: This plasmid was designed for screening purposes and may contain discrepancies relative to the current canonical GenBank version of the gene.
Depositing lab: Jack Bennink & Jon Yewdell. Depositing organization: National Institute of Allergy and Infectious Diseases (NIAID). Publication: Identification of poxvirus CD8+ T cell determinants to enable rational design and characterization of smallpox vaccines. Tscharke DC, Karupiah G, Zhou J, Palmore T, Irvine KR, Haeryfar SM, Williams S, Sidney J, Sette A, Bennink JR, Yewdell JW. J Exp Med. 2005 January 3; 201(1): 95–104. 10.1084/jem.20041912 PubMed 15623576.
Backbone
  Vector backbone: pcDNA 3.1D V5-His-TOPO
  Backbone manufacturer: Invitrogen
  Backbone size w/o insert (bp): 5514
  Vector type: Mammalian Expression
  Selectable markers: Neomycin (select with G418)
Growth in bacteria
  Bacterial resistance: Ampicillin, 100 μg/mL
  Growth temperature: 37°C
  Growth strain: DH5alpha
  Copy number: High Copy
Gene/Insert
  Gene/Insert name: VV.Orf7
  Species: Vaccinia Virus
  Insert size (bp): 249
  Cloning method: Restriction Enzyme; 5′ cloning site BamHI (not destroyed); 3′ cloning site BamHI (not destroyed)
  Sequencing primers: 5′ Universal T7
Terms and licenses: Academic/Nonprofit Terms; Industry Terms: Not Available to Industry
Depositor comments: Please see the Vaccinia kit page ( https://www.addgene.org/vvorf/ ) for more information. The kit page contains the supplemental VVOrfData spreadsheet, which includes important information about this plasmid. The plasmid and insert names provided here relate only to this library. The name of the ORF (if present) in VACV strain Copenhagen and the name of the ORF (if annotated) in VACV strain WR sequence can be found in VVOrfData spreadsheet. Please note that the amino acid sequence given for each ORF in the spreadsheet may contain some errors. Additionally, changes from the expected sequence may be present in these plasmids. Please see Addgene's quality control sequence and sequencing notes in the VVOrfData spreadsheet before ordering this plasmid.
How to cite: DCT.VV.Orf7 was a gift from Jack Bennink & Jon Yewdell (Addgene plasmid # 12695 ; http://n2t.net/addgene:12695 ; RRID:Addgene_12695)
